Addgene plasmid #81929: pDONR223_CBFB_WT
Purpose: Gateway Donor vector containing CBFB, part of the Target Accelerator Plasmid Collection.
Depositing lab: Jesse Boehm & William Hahn & David Root. Depositing organization: Broad Institute. Publication: Systematic Functional Interrogation of Rare Cancer Variants Identifies Oncogenic Alleles. Kim E, Ilic N, Shrestha Y, Zou L, Kamburov A, Zhu C, Yang X, Lubonja R, Tran N, Nguyen C, Lawrence MS, Piccioni F, Bagul M, Doench JG, Chouinard CR, Wu X, Hogstrom L, Natoli T, Tamayo P, Horn H, Corsello SM, Lage K, Root DE, Subramanian A, Golub TR, Getz G, Boehm JS, Hahn WC. Cancer Discov. 2016 Jul;6(7):714-26. doi: 10.1158/2159-8290.CD-16-0160. Epub 2016 May 4. PubMed 27147599.
Backbone
  Vector backbone: pDONR223
  Backbone manufacturer: Invitrogen
  Backbone size w/o insert (bp): 2790
  Vector type: Gateway Entry vector
Growth in bacteria
  Bacterial resistance: Spectinomycin, 50 μg/mL
  Growth temperature: 37°C
  Growth strain: DH5alpha
  Copy number: High Copy
Gene/Insert
  Gene/Insert name: CBFB (alt name: NM_001755.2)
  Species: H. sapiens (human)
  Mutation: WT
  Entrez Gene: CBFB (a.k.a. CLCD2, PEBP2B)
  Promoter: None
  Cloning method: Gateway Cloning
  Sequencing primers: 5′ M13pUC-fwd; 3′ M13-Rev
Terms and licenses: Academic/Nonprofit Terms; Industry Terms: Not Available to Industry
Depositor comments: Open state: NO stop codon immediately follows insert
How to cite: pDONR223_CBFB_WT was a gift from Jesse Boehm & William Hahn & David Root (Addgene plasmid # 81929 ; http://n2t.net/addgene:81929 ; RRID:Addgene_81929)
