[The description below was written by a language model from this plasmid's Addgene catalogue record and pLannotate feature annotations shown in this document.]
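Description:
pDONR223_CBFB_WT is a Gateway entry clone built in the Invitrogen pDONR223 backbone and carrying the wild-type human CBFB open reading frame (reference transcript NM_001755.2). It is a small bacterial plasmid of about 3.3 kb, propagated in E. coli at high copy from a ColE1/pUC-type origin. Selection is with spectinomycin through the aadA (SmR) aminoglycoside adenylyltransferase gene. Short annotated fragments of an integron Pc promoter and a gentamicin acetyltransferase gene lie upstream of this marker. Other backbone features are the rrnB T1 and T2 transcription terminators, which lie upstream of the cloning site and insulate the insert from read-through, small lacI and lacZα remnants, and a T7 promoter just outside the downstream recombination site.

The CBFB coding sequence is flanked by two attL recombination sites, annotated as an attL3-like site on the 5′ side and attL2 on the 3′ side. These sites let the ORF be moved by an LR Clonase reaction into any compatible Gateway destination vector. The plasmid has no promoter for expressing the insert, so it serves as a shuttle and archive clone rather than an expression construct. The depositor notes that the clone is in the "open" configuration, with no stop codon directly after the insert, so C-terminal tags or fusions supplied by a destination vector can be read in frame.

CBFB encodes the non-DNA-binding subunit of core-binding factor, which heterodimerises with RUNX family proteins and enhances their DNA binding. The plasmid belongs to the Target Accelerator Plasmid Collection, which was assembled for systematic functional testing of cancer-associated alleles. Within that collection it provides the wild-type form of the CBFB gene.
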