Features (pLannotate 1.2.2; 12 found; start..end, strand, type, name):
     25..613     +  rep_origin     ori: high-copy-number ColE1/pMB1/pBR322/pUC origin of replication
    796..888     +  CDS            lacI (fragment): lac repressor; lacI; The lac repressor binds to the lac operator to inhibit transcription in E. coli. This inhibition can be relieved by adding lactose or isopropyl-β-D-thiogalactopyranoside (IPTG).
    943..970     -  terminator     rrnB T2 terminator: transcription terminator T2 from the E. coli rrnB gene
   1102..1145    +  terminator     rrnB T1 terminator: Escherichia coli rrnB; transcription terminator T1 from the E. coli rrnB gene
   1192..1228    -  CDS            lacZα (fragment): LacZα fragment of β-galactosidase; lacZ fragment
   1245..1340    +  protein_bind   attL3: mutant version of attL; recombination site for the Gateway® LR reaction LR Clonase™
   1343..1888    +  CDS            CBFB: PEBB_HUMAN - Experimental evidence at protein level: Swiss-Prot protein existence level 1. Forms the heterodimeric complex core-binding factor (CBF) with RUNX family proteins (RUNX1, RUNX2, and RUNX3). RUNX members modulate the transcription of their target genes through recognizing the core consensus binding sequence 5'-TGTGGT-3', or very rarely, 5'- TGCGGT-3', within their regulatory regions via their runt domain, while CBFB is a non-DNA-binding regulatory subunit that allosterically enhances the sequence-specific DNA-binding capacity of RUNX. The heterodimers bind to the core site of a numb
   1890..1989    -  protein_bind   attL2: mutant version of attL; recombination site for the Gateway® LR reaction LR Clonase™
   2007..2025    -  promoter       T7 promoter: promoter for bacteriophage T7 RNA polymerase
   2215..2238    +  promoter       Pc promoter (fragment): intI1 (promoter lies within the coding sequence); class 1 integron promoter
   2414..2470    +  CDS            GmR (fragment): gentamycin acetyltransferase; aacC1; confers resistance to gentamycin
   2477..3268    +  CDS            SmR: aminoglycoside adenylyltransferase (Murphy, 1985); aadA; confers resistance to spectinomycin and streptomycin
>Addgene plasmid #81929 | pDONR223_CBFB_WT | addgene full sequence | sequence record 168877 | Addgene NGS Result
CGTAGAAAAGATCAAAGGATCTTCTTGAGATCCTTTTTTTCTGCGCGTAATCTGCTGCTTGCAAACAAAA
AAACCACCGCTACCAGCGGTGGTTTGTTTGCCGGATCAAGAGCTACCAACTCTTTTTCCGAAGGTAACTG
GCTTCAGCAGAGCGCAGATACCAAATACTGTTCTTCTAGTGTAGCCGTAGTTAGGCCACCACTTCAAGAA
CTCTGTAGCACCGCCTACATACCTCGCTCTGCTAATCCTGTTACCAGTGGCTGCTGCCAGTGGCGATAAG
TCGTGTCTTACCGGGTTGGACTCAAGACGATAGTTACCGGATAAGGCGCAGCGGTCGGGCTGAACGGGGG
GTTCGTGCACACAGCCCAGCTTGGAGCGAACGACCTACACCGAACTGAGATACCTACAGCGTGAGCTATG
AGAAAGCGCCACGCTTCCCGAAGGGAGAAAGGCGGACAGGTATCCGGTAAGCGGCAGGGTCGGAACAGGA
GAGCGCACGAGGGAGCTTCCAGGGGGAAACGCCTGGTATCTTTATAGTCCTGTCGGGTTTCGCCACCTCT
GACTTGAGCGTCGATTTTTGTGATGCTCGTCAGGGGGGCGGAGCCTATGGAAAAACGCCAGCAACGCGGC
CTTTTTACGGTTCCTGGCCTTTTGCTGGCCTTTTGCTCACATGTTCTTTCCTGCGTTATCCCCTGATTCT
GTGGATAACCGTATTACCGCCTTTGAGTGAGCTGATACCGCTCGCCGCAGCCGAACGACCGAGCGCAGCG
AGTCAGTGAGCGAGGAAGCGGAAGAGCGCCCAATACGCAAACCGCCTCTCCCCGCGCGTTGGCCGATTCA
TTAATGCAGCTGGCACGACAGGTTTCCCGACTGGAAAGCGGGCAGTGAGCGCAACGCAATTAATACGCGT
ACCGCTAGCCAGGAAGAGTTTGTAGAAACGCAAAAAGGCCATCCGTCAGGATGGCCTTCTGCTTAGTTTG
ATGCCTGGCAGTTTATGGCGGGCGTCCTGCCCGCCACCCTCCGGGCCGTTGCTTCACAACGTTCAAATCC
GCTCCCGGCGGATTTGTCCTACTCAGGAGAGCGTTCACCGACAAACAACAGATAAAACGAAAGGCCCAGT
CTTCCGACTGAGCCTTTCGTTTTATTTGATGCCTGGCAGTTCCCTACTCTCGCGTTAACGCTAGCATGGA
TGTTTTCCCAGTCACGACGTTGTAAAACGACGGCCAGTCTTAAGCTCGGGCCCCAAATAATGATTTTATT
TTGACTGATAGTGACCTGTTCGTTGCAACAAATTGATGAGCAATGCTTTTTTATAATGCCAACTTTGTAC
AAAAAAGTTGGCATGCCGCGCGTCGTGCCCGACCAGAGAAGCAAGTTCGAGAACGAGGAGTTTTTTAGGA
AGCTGAGCCGCGAGTGTGAGATTAAGTACACGGGCTTCAGGGACCGGCCCCACGAGGAACGCCAGGCACG
CTTCCAGAACGCCTGCCGCGACGGCCGCTCGGAAATCGCTTTTGTGGCCACAGGAACCAATCTGTCTCTC
CAGTTTTTTCCGGCCAGCTGGCAGGGAGAACAGCGACAAACACCTAGCCGAGAGTATGTCGACTTAGAAA
GAGAAGCAGGCAAGGTATATTTGAAGGCTCCCATGATTCTGAATGGAGTCTGTGTTATCTGGAAAGGCTG
GATTGATCTCCAAAGACTGGATGGTATGGGCTGTCTGGAGTTTGATGAGGAGCGAGCCCAGCAGGAGGAT
GCATTAGCACAACAGGCCTTTGAAGAGGCTCGGAGAAGGACACGCGAATTTGAAGATAGAGACAGGTCTC
ATCGGGAGGAAATGGAGGTGAGAGTTTCACAGCTGCTGGCAGTAACTGGCAAGAAGACAACAAGACCCTA
CCCAACTTTCTTGTACAAAGTTGGCATTATAAGAAAGCATTGCTTATCAATTTGTTGCAACGAACAGGTC
ACTATCAGTCAAAATAAAATCATTATTTGCCATCCAGCTGATATCCCCTATAGTGAGTCGTATTACATGG
TCATAGCTGTTTCCTGGCAGCTCTGGCCCGTGTCTCAAAATCTCTGATGTTACATTGCACAAGATAAAAA
TATATCATCATGCCTCCTCTAGACCAGCCAGGACAGAAATGCCTCGACTTCGCTGCTACCCAAGGTTGCC
GGGTGACGCACACCGTGGAAACGGATGAAGGCACGAACCCAGTGGACATAAGCCTGTTCGGTTCGTAAGC
TGTAATGCAAGTAGCGTATGCGCTCACGCAACTGGTCCAGAACCTTGACCGAACGCAGCGGTGGTAACGG
CGCAGTGGCGGTTTTCATGGCTTGTTATGACTGTTTTTTTGGGGTACAGTCTATGCCTCGGGCATCCAAG
CAGCAAGCGCGTTACGCCGTGGGTCGATGTTTGATGTTATGGAGCAGCAACGATGTTACGCAGCAGGGCA
GTCGCCCTAAAACAAAGTTAAACATTATGAGGGAAGCGGTGATCGCCGAAGTATCGACTCAACTATCAGA
GGTAGTTGGCGTCATCGAGCGCCATCTCGAACCGACGTTGCTGGCCGTACATTTGTACGGCTCCGCAGTG
GATGGCGGCCTGAAGCCACACAGTGATATTGATTTGCTGGTTACGGTGACCGTAAGGCTTGATGAAACAA
CGCGGCGAGCTTTGATCAACGACCTTTTGGAAACTTCGGCTTCCCCTGGAGAGAGCGAGATTCTCCGCGC
TGTAGAAGTCACCATTGTTGTGCACGACGACATCATTCCGTGGCGTTATCCAGCTAAGCGCGAACTGCAA
TTTGGAGAATGGCAGCGCAATGACATTCTTGCAGGTATCTTCGAGCCAGCCACGATCGACATTGATCTGG
CTATCTTGCTGACAAAAGCAAGAGAACATAGCGTTGCCTTGGTAGGTCCAGCGGCGGAGGAACTCTTTGA
TCCGGTTCCTGAACAGGATCTATTTGAGGCGCTAAATGAAACCTTAACGCTATGGAACTCGCCGCCCGAC
TGGGCTGGCGATGAGCGAAATGTAGTGCTTACGTTGTCCCGCATTTGGTACAGCGCAGTAACCGGCAAAA
TCGCGCCGAAGGATGTCGCTGCCGACTGGGCAATGGAGCGCCTGCCGGCCCAGTATCAGCCCGTCATACT
TGAAGCTAGACAGGCTTATCTTGGACAAGAAGAAGATCGCTTGGCCTCGCGCGCAGATCAGTTGGAAGAA
TTTGTCCACTACGTGAAAGGCGAGATCACCAAGGTAGTCGGCAAATAACCCTCGAGCCACCCATGACCAA
AATCCCTTAACGTGAGTTACGCGTCGTTCCACTGAGCGTCAGACCC
