>Addgene plasmid #81929 | pDONR223_CBFB_WT | depositor partial sequence | sequence record 155248 | Insert sequence
ATGCCGCGCGTCGTGCCCGACCAGAGAAGCAAGTTCGAGAACGAGGAGTTTTTTAGGAAGCTGAGCCGCG
AGTGTGAGATTAAGTACACGGGCTTCAGGGACCGGCCCCACGAGGAACGCCAGGCACGCTTCCAGAACGC
CTGCCGCGACGGCCGCTCGGAAATCGCTTTTGTGGCCACAGGAACCAATCTGTCTCTCCAGTTTTTTCCG
GCCAGCTGGCAGGGAGAACAGCGACAAACACCTAGCCGAGAGTATGTCGACTTAGAAAGAGAAGCAGGCA
AGGTATATTTGAAGGCTCCCATGATTCTGAATGGAGTCTGTGTTATCTGGAAAGGCTGGATTGATCTCCA
AAGACTGGATGGTATGGGCTGTCTGGAGTTTGATGAGGAGCGAGCCCAGCAGGAGGATGCATTAGCACAA
CAGGCCTTTGAAGAGGCTCGGAGAAGGACACGCGAATTTGAAGATAGAGACAGGTCTCATCGGGAGGAAA
TGGAGGTGAGAGTTTCACAGCTGCTGGCAGTAACTGGCAAGAAGACAACAAGACCC
